>Addgene plasmid #183466 | pAAV-CBh-Alb-mNG | addgene full sequence | sequence record 361424 | Addgene NGS Result
TCAGTGAGCGAGCGAGCGCGCAGAGAGGGAGTGGCCAACTCCATCACTAGGGGTTCCTTGTAGTTAATGA
TTAACCCGCCATGCTACTTATCTACGTAGCCATGCTCTAGACTCGAGACGCGTCGTTACATAACTTACGG
TAAATGGCCCGCCTGGCTGACCGCCCAACGACCCCCGCCCATTGACGTCAATAGTAACGCCAATAGGGAC
TTTCCATTGACGTCAATGGGTGGAGTATTTACGGTAAACTGCCCACTTGGCAGTACATCAAGTGTATCAT
ATGCCAAGTACGCCCCCTATTGACGTCAATGACGGTAAATGGCCCGCCTGGCATTGTGCCCAGTACATGA
CCTTATGGGACTTTCCTACTTGGCAGTACATCTACGTATTAGTCATCGCTATTACCATGGTCGAGGTGAG
CCCCACGTTCTGCTTCACTCTCCCCATCTCCCCCCCCTCCCCACCCCCAATTTTGTATTTATTTATTTTT
TAATTATTTTGTGCAGCGATGGGGGCGGGGGGGGGGGGGCGCGCGCCAGGCGGGGCGGGGCGGGGSGRGG
GGSGGGGSGGGGSGRGGCGGRGAGGTGCGGCGGCAGCCAATCAGAGCGGCGCGCTCCGAAAGTTTCCTTT
TATGGCGAGGCGGCGGCGGCGGCGGCCCTATAAAAAGCGAAGCGCGCGGCGGGCGGGAGTCGCTGCGCGC
TGCCTTCGCCCCGTGCCCCGCTCCGCCGCCGCCTCGCGCCGCCCGCCCCGGCTCTGACTGACCGCGTTAC
TCCCACAGGTGAGCGGGCGGGACGGCCCTTCTCCTCCGGGCTGTAATTAGCTGAGCAAGAGGTAAGGGTT
TAAGGGATGGTTGGTTGGTGGGGTATTAATGTTTAATTACCTGGAGCACCTGCCTGAAATCACTTTTTTT
CAGGTTGGACCGGTGCCACCATGAAGTGGGTAACCTTTCTCCTCCTCCTCTTCGTCTCCGGCTCTGCTTT
TTCCAGGGGTGTGTTTCGCCGAGAAGCACACAAGAGTGAGATCGCCCATCGGTATAATGATTTGGGAGAA
CAACATTTCAAAGGCCTAGTCCTGATTGCCTTTTCCCAGTATCTCCAGAAATGCTCATACGATGAGCATG
CCAAATTAGTGCAGGAAGTAACAGACTTTGCAAAGACGTGTGTTGCCGATGAGTCTGCCGCCAACTGTGA
CAAATCCCTTCACACTCTTTTTGGAGATAAGTTGTGTGCCATTCCAAACCTCCGTGAAAACTATGGTGAA
CTGGCTGACTGCTGTACAAAACAAGAGCCCGAAAGAAACGAATGTTTCCTGCAACACAAAGATGACAACC
CCAGCCTGCCACCATTTGAAAGGCCAGAGGCTGAGGCCATGTGCACCTCCTTTAAGGAAAACCCAACCAC
CTTTATGGGACACTATTTGCATGAAGTTGCCAGAAGACATCCTTATTTCTATGCCCCAGAACTTCTTTAC
TATGCTGAGCAGTACAATGAGATTCTGACCCAGTGTTGTGCAGAGGCTGACAAGGAAAGCTGCCTGACCC
CGAAGCTTGATGGTGTGAAGGAGAAAGCATTGGTCTCATCTGTCCGTCAGAGAATGAAGTGCTCCAGTAT
GCAGAAGTTTGGAGAGAGAGCTTTTAAAGCATGGGCAGTAGCTCGTCTGAGCCAGACATTCCCCAATGCT
GACTTTGCAGAAATCACCAAATTGGCAACAGACCTGACCAAAGTCAACAAGGAGTGCTGCCATGGTGACC
TGCTGGAATGCGCAGATGACAGGGCGGAACTTGCCAAGTACATGTGTGAAAACCAGGCGACTATCTCCAG
CAAACTGCAGACTTGCTGCGATAAACCACTGTTGAAGAAAGCCCACTGTCTTAGTGAGGTGGAGCATGAC
ACCATGCCTGCTGATCTGCCTGCCATTGCTGCTGATTTTGTTGAGGACCAGGAAGTGTGCAAGAACTATG
CTGAGGCCAAGGATGTCTTCCTGGGCACGTTCTTGTATGAATATTCAAGAAGACACCCTGATTACTCTGT
ATCCCTGTTGCTGAGACTTGCTAAGAAATATGAAGCCACTCTGGAAAAGTGCTGCGCTGAAGCCAATCCT
CCCGCATGCTACGGCACAGTGCTTGCTGAATTTCAGCCTCTTGTAGAAGAGCCTAAGAACTTGGTCAAAA
CCAACTGTGATCTTTACGAGAAGCTTGGAGAATATGGATTCCAAAATGCCATTCTAGTTCGCTACACCCA
GAAAGCACCTCAGGTGTCAACCCCAACTCTCGTGGAGGCTGCAAGAAACCTAGGAAGAGTGGGCACCAAG
TGTTGTACACTTCCTGAAGATCAGAGACTGCCTTGTGTGGAAGACTATCTGTCTGCAATCCTGAACCGTG
TGTGTCTGCTGCATGAGAAGACCCCAGTGAGTGAGCATGTTACCAAGTGCTGTAGTGGATCCCTGGTGGA
AAGGCGGCCATGCTTCTCTGCTCTGACAGTTGATGAAACATATGTCCCCAAAGAGTTTAAAGCTGAGACC
TTCACCTTCCACTCTGATATCTGCACACTTCCAGAGAAGGAGAAGCAGATTAAGAAACAAACGGCTCTTG
CTGAGCTGGTGAAGCACAAGCCCAAGGCTACAGCGGAGCAACTGAAGACTGTCATGGATGACTTTGCACA
GTTCCTGGATACATGTTGCAAGGCTGCTGACAAGGACACCTGCTTCTCGACTGAGGGTCCAAACCTTGTC
ACTAGATGCAAAGACGCCTTAGCCCCCGGGGGTGGAGGCGGTTCAGGCGGAGGTGGCTCTGGCGGTGGCG
GATCAGTCGACGTGAGCAAGGGCGAGGAGGATAACATGGCCTCTCTCCCAGCGACACATGAGTTACACAT
CTTTGGCTCCATCAACGGTGTGGACTTTGACATGGTGGGTCAGGGCACCGGCAATCCAAATGATGGTTAT
GAGGAGTTAAACCTGAAGTCCACCAAGGGTGACCTCCAGTTCTCCCCCTGGATTCTGGTCCCTCATATCG
GGTATGGCTTCCATCAGTACCTGCCCTACCCTGACGGGATGTCGCCTTTCCAGGCCGCCATGGTAGATGG
CTCCGGATACCAAGTCCATCGCACAATGCAGTTTGAAGATGGTGCCTCCCTTACTGTTAACTACCGCTAC
ACCTACGAGGGAAGCCACATCAAAGGAGAGGCCCAGGTGAAGGGGACTGGTTTCCCTGCTGACGGTCCTG
TGATGACCAACTCGCTGACCGCTGCGGACTGGTGCAGGTCGAAGAAGACTTACCCCAACGACAAAACCAT
CATCAGTACCTTTAAGTGGAGTTACACCACTGGAAATGGCAAGCGCTACCGGAGCACTGCGCGGACCACC
TACACCTTTGCCAAGCCAATGGCGGCTAACTATCTGAAGAACCAGCCGATGTACGTGTTCCGTAAGACGG
AGCTCAAGCACTCCAAGACCGAGCTCAACTTCAAGGAGTGGCAAAAGGCCTTTACCGATGTGATGGGCAT
GGACGAGCTGTACAAGTAAGCGGCCGCATCGATAATCAACCTCTGGATTACAAAATTTGTGAAAGATTGA
CTGGTATTCTTAACTATGTTGCTCCTTTTACGCTATGTGGATACGCTGCTTTAATGCCTTTGTATCATGC
TATTGCTTCCCGTATGGCTTTCATTTTCTCCTCCTTGTATAAATCCTGGTTGCTGTCTCTTTATGAGGAG
TTGTGGCCCGTTGTCAGGCAACGTGGCGTGGTGTGCACTGTGTTTGCTGACGCAACCCCCACTGGTTGGG
GCATTGCCACCACCTGTCAGCTCCTTTCCGGGACTTTCGCTTTCCCCCTCCCTATTGCCACGGCGGAACT
CATCGCCGCCTGCCTTGCCCGCTGCTGGACAGGGGCTCGGCTGTTGGGCACTGACAATTCCGTGGTGTTG
TCGGGGAAGCTGACGTCCTTTCCATGGCTGCTCGCCTGTGTTGCCACCTGGATTCTGCGCGGGACGTCCT
TCTGCTACGTCCCTTCGGCCCTCAATCCAGCGGACCTTCCTTCCCGCGGCCTGCTGCCGGCTCTGCGGCC
TCTTCCGCGTCTTCGCCTTCGCCCTCAGACGAGTCGGATCTCCCTTTGGGCCGCCTCCCCGCATCGATGC
CGTATACGGTACCCGGGGATCCTCTAGTAGAGTCGAGGAATTCACCCCACCAGTGCAGGCTGCCTATCAG
AAAGTGGTGGCTGGTGTGGCTAATGCCCTGGCCCACAAGTATCACTAAGCTCGCTTTCTTGCTGTCCAAT
TTCTATTAAAGGTTCCTTTGTTCCCTAAGTCCAACTACTAAACTGGGGGATATTATGAAGGGCCTTGAGC
ATCTGGATTCTGCCTAATAAAAAACATTTATTTTCATTGCAATGATGTATTTAAATTATTTCTGAATATT
TTACTAAAAAGGGAATGTGGGAGGTCAGTGCATTTAAAACATAAAGAAATGAAGAGCTAGTTCAAACCTT
GGGAAAATACACTATATCTTAAACTCCATGAAAGAAGGTGAGGCTGCAAACAGCTAATGCACATTGGCAA
CAGCCCCTGATGCCTATGCCTTATTCATCCCTCAGAAAAGGATTCAAGTAGAGGCTTGATTTGGAGGTTA
AAGTTTTGCTATGCTGTATTTTACATTACTTATTGTTTTAGCTGTCCTCATGAATGTCTTTTCACTACCC
ATTTGCTTATCCTGCATCTCTCAGCCTTGACTCCACTCAGTTCTCTTGCTTAGAGATACCACCTTTCCCC
TGAAGTGTTCCTTCCATGTTTTACGGCGAGATGGTTTCTCCTCGCCTGGCCACTCAGCCTTAGTTGTCTC
TGTTGTCTTATAGAGGTCTGGTCGACCCCCAACGCGTTGGAGCTCTAGAGCATGGCTACGTAGATAAGTA
GCATGGCGGGTTAATCATTAACTACAAGGAACCCCTAGTGATGGAGTTGGCCACTCCCTCTCTGCGCGCT
CGCTCGCTCACTGAGGCCGGGCGACCAAAGGTCGCCCGACGCCCGGGCTTTGCCCGGGCGGCCTCAGTGA
GCGAGCGAGCGCGCAGCTGGCGTAATAGCGAAGAGGCCCGCACCGATCGCCCTTCCCAACAGTTGCGCAG
CCTGAATGGCGAATGGCGATTCC
[38 nt withheld, positions 5134-5171]
C
[378 nt withheld, positions 5173-5550]
C
[91 nt withheld, positions 5552-5642]
A
[49 nt withheld, positions 5644-5692]
CCTTTGACGTTGGAGTCCACGTTCTTT
[37 nt withheld, positions 5720-5756]
ACCCTATCTCGGTCTATTCTTTTGATTTATAAGGGATTTTGCCGATTTCGGCCTATTGGTTAAAAAATGA
GCTGATTTAACAAAAATTTAACGCGAATTTTAACAAAATATTAACGCTTACAATTTAAATATTTGCTTAT
ACAATCT
[100 nt withheld, positions 5904-6003]
CTCAGGCAATGACCTGATAGCCTTTGTAG
[69 nt withheld, positions 6033-6101]
T
[44 nt withheld, positions 6103-6146]
ACCTACACATTACTCA
[44 nt withheld, positions 6163-6206]
TTGCGTTGAAATAAAGGCTTCTCCC
[83 nt withheld, positions 6232-6314]
TTCTTTGCCTTGCCTGTATGATTTATTGGATGTTGGAATCGCCTGATGCGGTATTTTCTCCTTACGCATC
TGTGCGGTATTTCACACCGCATATGGTGCACTCTCAGTACAATCTGCTCTGATGCCGCATAGTTAAGCCA
GCCCCGACACCCGCCAACACCCGCTGACGCGCCCTGACGGGCTTGTCTGCTCCCGGCATCCGCTTACAGA
CAAGCTGTGACCGTCTCCGGGAGCTGCATGTGTCAGAGGTTTTCACCGTCATCACCGAAACGCGCGAGAC
GAAAGGGCCTCGTGATACGCCTATTTTTATAGGTTAATGTCATGATAATAATGGTTTCTTAGACGTCAGG
TGGCACTTTTCGGGGAAATGTGCGCGGAACCCCTATTTGTTTATTTTTCTAAATACATTCAAATATGTAT
CCGCTCATGAGACAATAACCCTGATAAATGCTTCAATAATATTGAAAAAGGAAGAGTATGAGTATTCAAC
ATTTCCGTGTCGCCCTTATTCCCTTTTTTGCGGCATTTTGCCTTCCTGTTTTTGCTCACCCAGAAACGCT
GGTGAAAGTAAAAGATGCTGAAGATCAGTTGGGTGCACGAGTGGGTTACATCGAACTGGATCTCAACAGC
GGTAAGATCCTTGAGAGTTTTCGCCCCGAAGAACGTTTTCCAATGATGAGCACTTTTAAAGTTCTGCTAT
GTGGCGCGGTATTATCCCGTATTGACGCCGGGCAAGAGCAACTCGGTCGCCGCATACACTATTCTCAGAA
TGACTTGGTTGAGTACTCACCAGTCACAGAAAAGCATCTTACGGATGGCATGACAGTAAGAGAATTATGC
AGTGCTGCCATAACCATGAGTGATAACACTGCGGCCAACTTACTTCTGACAACGATCGGAGGACCGAAGG
AGCTAACCGCTTTTTTGCACAACATGGGGGATCATGTAACTCGCCTTGATCGTTGGGAACCGGAGCTGAA
TGAAGCCATACCAAACGACGAGCGTGACACCACGATGCCTGTAGCAATGGCAACAACGTTGCGCAAACTA
TTAACTGGCGAACTACTTACTCTAGCTTCCCGGCAACAATTAATAGACTGGATGGAGGCGGATAAAGTTG
CAGGACCACTTCTGCGCTCGGCCCTTCCGGCTGGCTGGTTTATTGCTGATAAATCTGGAGCCGGTGAGCG
TGGGTCTCGCGGTATCATTGCAGCACTGGGGCCAGATGGTAAGCCCTCCCGTATCGTAGTTATCTACACG
ACGGGGAGTCAGGCAACTATGGATGAACGAAATAGACAGATCGCTGAGATAGGTGCCTCACTGATTAAGC
ATTGGTAACTGTCAGACCAAGTTTACTCATATATACTTTAGATTGATTTAAAACTTCATTTTTAATTTAA
AAGGATCTAGGTGAAGATCCTTTTTGATAATCTCATGACCAAAATCCCTTAACGTGAGTTTTCGTTCCAC
TGAGCGTCAGACCCCGTAGAAAAGATCAAAGGATCTTCTTGAGATCCTTTTTTTCTGCGCGTAATCTGCT
GCTTGCAAACAAAAAAACCACCGCTACCAGCGGTGGTTTGTTTGCCGGATCAAGAGCTACCAACTCTTTT
TCCGAAGGTAACTGGCTTCAGCAGAGCGCAGATACCAAATACTGTTCTTCTAGTGTAGCCGTAGTTAGGC
CACCACTTCAAGAACTCTGTAGCACCGCCTACATACCTCGCTCTGCTAATCCTGTTACCAGTGGCTGCTG
CCAGTGGCGATAAGTCGTGTCTTACCGGGTTGGACTCAAGACGATAGTTACCGGATAAGGCGCAGCGGTC
GGGCTGAACGGGGGGTTCGTGCACACAGCCCAGCTTGGAGCGAACGACCTACACCGAACTGAGATACCTA
CAGCGTGAGCTATGAGAAAGCGCCACGCTTCCCGAAGGGAGAAAGGCGGACAGGTATCCGGTAAGCGGCA
GGGTCGGAACAGGAGAGCGCACGAGGGAGCTTCCAGGGGGAAACGCCTGGTATCTTTATAGTCCTGTCGG
GTTTCGCCACCTCTGACTTGAGCGTCGATTTTTGTGATGCTCGTCAGGGGGGCGGAGCCTATGGAAAAAC
GCCAGCAACGCGGCCTTTTTACGGTTCCTGGCCTTTTGCTGGCCTTTTGCTCACATGTTCTTTCCTGCGT
TATCCCCTGATTCTGTGGATAACCGTATTACCGCCTTTGAGTGAGCTGATACCGCTCGCCGCAGCCGAAC
GACCGAGCGCAGCGAG
Features (pLannotate 1.2.2; 20 found; start..end, strand, type, name):
      1..58      -  repeat_region  AAV2 ITR (fragment): inverted terminal repeat of adeno-associated virus serotype 2 inverted
    124..409     +  enhancer       CMV enhancer: human cytomegalovirus immediate early enhancer; contains an 18-bp deletion relative to the standard CMV enhancer
    411..685     +  promoter       chicken β-actin promoter: No description available
    686..913     +  intron         hybrid intron: hybrid between chicken β-actin (CBA) and minute virus of mice (MMV) introns (Gray et al., 2011)
    931..2754    +  CDS            Alb: ALBU_MOUSE - Also known as Alb-1, Alb1. Experimental evidence at protein level: Swiss-Prot protein existence level 1. Binds water, Ca(2+), Na(+), K(+), fatty acids, hormones, bilirubin and drugs. Its main function is the regulation of the colloidal osmotic pressure of blood. Major zinc transporter in plasma, typically binds about 80% of all plasma zinc (By similarity). Major calcium and magnesium transporter in plasma, binds approximately 45% of circulating calcium and magnesium in plasma (By similarity). Potentially has more than two calcium-binding sites and might additionally bind calcium i
   2812..3519    +  CDS            mNeonGreen: bright monomeric yellow-green fluorescent protein derived from LanYFP (Shaner et al., 2013)
   3534..4122    +  misc_feature   WPRE: woodchuck hepatitis virus posttranscriptional regulatory element
   4137..4157    +  misc_feature   MCS (fragment): pUC18/19 multiple cloning site
   4168..4245    +  CDS            HBB (fragment): HBB_PONPY - Experimental evidence at transcript level: Swiss-Prot protein existence level 2. Involved in oxygen transport from the lung to the various peripheral tissues. From Pongo pygmaeus (Bornean orangutan).
   4249..4643    +  polyA_signal   β-globin poly(A): human β-globin polyadenylation signal
   4927..5059    +  repeat_region  AAV2 ITR (fragment): inverted terminal repeat of adeno-associated virus serotype 2 inverted
   5054..5123    +  CDS            lacZα (fragment): LacZα fragment of β-galactosidase; lacZ fragment
   5134..5439    +  CDS            M13 gene IV (fragment) (sequence partly withheld): pIV; IV; phage assembly
   5427..5855    +  rep_origin     f1 ori (sequence partly withheld): f1 bacteriophage origin of replication; arrow indicates direction of (+) strand synthesis
   5945..6348    +  CDS            M13 gene II (fragment) (sequence partly withheld): pII; II; replication
   6356..6455    -  misc_feature   bom (fragment): basis of mobility region from pBR322
   6557..6592    -  CDS            rop (fragment): Rop protein, which maintains plasmids at low copy number; rop
   6687..6791    +  promoter       AmpR promoter: bla
   6792..7652    +  CDS            AmpR: β-lactamase; bla; confers resistance to ampicillin, carbenicillin, and related antibiotics
   7823..8411    +  rep_origin     ori: high-copy-number ColE1/pMB1/pBR322/pUC origin of replication
