[The description below was written by a language model from this plasmid's Addgene catalogue record and pLannotate feature annotations shown in this document.]
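Description:
pAAV-CBh-Alb-mNG is an adeno-associated virus transfer plasmid built on the pAAV-Cbh-*-WPRE-SV40pA backbone, intended for producing recombinant AAV that expresses a mouse albumin–mNeonGreen fusion protein. In bacteria it replicates from a high-copy ColE1/pUC-type origin and is selected through the β-lactamase gene (ampicillin resistance) under its native promoter. An f1 phage origin, flanked by M13 gene fragments, and remnants of lacZα, bom and rop are also annotated in the backbone. The sequenced record is 8,570 nt.

The expression cassette lies between two AAV2 inverted terminal repeats, both annotated as fragments, which are the cis elements needed for replication and packaging of the vector genome. Transcription is driven by the CBh promoter, seen in the feature table as a CMV enhancer, the chicken β-actin promoter and a hybrid chicken β-actin/minute virus of mice intron, a compact arrangement for strong, broadly active expression. It drives the mouse Alb coding sequence, followed after a short gap by mNeonGreen, a bright monomeric yellow-green fluorescent protein that the catalogue lists as a C-terminal tag. A WPRE downstream is a standard element for enhancing transcript stability and expression. The backbone name implies an SV40 polyadenylation signal, but the annotation instead identifies a human β-globin poly(A) signal preceded by a short β-globin coding fragment, and the record does not resolve this discrepancy.

Since albumin is a secreted plasma protein, the fusion is designed to act as a circulating fluorescent label. The associated publication title describes liver-secreted fluorescent blood plasma markers for chronic imaging of the microcirculation.
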