Addgene plasmid #183466: pAAV-CBh-Alb-mNG
Purpose: To produce AAV with the CBh promoter to express Alb(mouse)-mNeonGreen fusion protein
Depositing lab: Hajime Hirase. Depositing organization: University of Copenhagen. Publication: Liver-secreted fluorescent blood plasma markers enable chronic imaging of the microcirculation. Wang X, Delle C, Asiminas A, Akther S, Vittani M, Brogger P, Kusk P, Vo CT, Radovanovic T, Konno A, Hirai H, Fukuda M, Weikop P, Goldman SA, Nedergaard M, Hirase H. Cell Rep Methods. 2022 Sep 21;2(10):100302. doi: 10.1016/j.crmeth.2022.100302. eCollection 2022 Oct 24. PubMed 36313804.
Backbone
  Vector backbone: pAAV-Cbh-*-WPRE-SV40pA
  Backbone manufacturer: Gunma University, Hirai lab
  Vector type: AAV
Growth in bacteria
  Bacterial resistance: Ampicillin, 100 μg/mL
  Growth temperature: 37°C
  Growth strain: NEB Stable
  Copy number: High Copy
Gene/Insert
  Gene/Insert name: Alb
  Species: M. musculus (mouse)
  Entrez Gene: Alb (a.k.a. Alb-1, Alb1, BCL001, BCL002, BPL001)
  Tag / fusion protein: mNeonGreen (C terminal on insert)
  Cloning method: Restriction Enzyme; 5′ cloning site unknown (unknown if destroyed)
Terms and licenses: Academic/Nonprofit Terms; Industry Terms: Not Available to Industry
Depositor comments: Please visit for https://www.biorxiv.org/content/10.1101/2022.04.08.487498v1 bioRxiv preprint.
How to cite: pAAV-CBh-Alb-mNG was a gift from Hajime Hirase (Addgene plasmid # 183466 ; http://n2t.net/addgene:183466 ; RRID:Addgene_183466)
